Addgene plasmid #233604: ER-mit RspA-splitFAST (lentiviral plasmid)
Purpose: Expression of ER-mit RspA-splitFAST by a single lentiviral plasmid encoding the two fragments
Depositing lab: Riccardo Filadi. Depositing organization: CNR, Institute of Neuroscience. Publication: Simultaneous detection of membrane contact dynamics and associated Ca(2+) signals by reversible chemogenetic reporters. Garcia Casas P, Rossini M, Pavenius L, Saeed M, Arnst N, Sonda S, Fernandes T, D'Arsie I, Bruzzone M, Berno V, Raimondi A, Sassano ML, Naia L, Barbieri E, Sigismund S, Agostinis P, Sturlese M, Niemeyer BA, Brismar H, Ankarcrona M, Gautier A, Pizzo P, Filadi R. Nat Commun. 2024 Nov 12;15(1):9775. doi: 10.1038/s41467-024-52985-0. PubMed 39532847.
Backbone
  Vector backbone: pLenti-puro
  Vector type: Lentiviral
Growth in bacteria
  Bacterial resistance: Ampicillin, 100 μg/mL
  Growth temperature: 37°C
  Growth strain: NEB Stable
  Copy number: High Copy
Gene/Insert
  Gene/Insert name: RspA-splitFAST
  Species: O. cuniculus (rabbit); Other
  Promoter: CMV/SV40
  Cloning method: Gene Synthesis
Terms and licenses: Academic/Nonprofit Terms; Industry Terms: Not Available to Industry
How to cite: ER-mit RspA-splitFAST (lentiviral plasmid) was a gift from Riccardo Filadi (Addgene plasmid # 233604 ; http://n2t.net/addgene:233604 ; RRID:Addgene_233604)
