[The description below was written by a language model from this plasmid's Addgene catalogue record and pLannotate feature annotations shown in this document.]
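Description:
ER-mit RspA-splitFAST is a third-generation-style, self-inactivating HIV-1 lentiviral transfer plasmid built on a pLenti-puro backbone. It carries both halves of a split chemogenetic reporter for endoplasmic reticulum–mitochondria contacts on a single vector. In bacteria it is maintained through a high-copy ColE1/pUC origin and selected with ampicillin (AmpR); an f1 origin and an SV40 origin are also annotated. The viral framework comprises an RSV promoter driving a truncated 5' LTR, the Ψ packaging signal with a gag fragment, the RRE for Rev-dependent export, the cPPT/CTS, a WPRE, and a ΔU3 3' LTR followed by an SV40 polyadenylation signal.

The payload consists of two tandem expression units separated by Gateway attB sites (attB4, attB1, attB2, attB3), which suggests a multisite assembly, although the record lists gene synthesis as the cloning method. In the first unit, the CMV enhancer/promoter drives a short cytochrome P450-type N-terminal segment. The annotation tool matched this to CYP2C18, and it probably corresponds to the rabbit sequence named in the catalogue. It is presumably an ER membrane anchor, fused to a photoactive yellow protein-related domain, the protein family from which FAST reporters derive. In the second unit, the SV40 promoter drives a TOMM70 fragment, presumably for outer mitochondrial membrane targeting. The small complementary splitFAST fragment expected downstream is not separately annotated. A mouse PGK promoter expresses puromycin N-acetyltransferase so that transduced cells can be selected.

When the two membranes come close together, the fragments are expected to complement reversibly and bind a fluorogenic ligand. This would allow organelle contact dynamics to be imaged in transduced mammalian cells, consistent with the associated publication on reversible chemogenetic contact reporters.
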