Features (pLannotate 1.2.2; 36 found; start..end, strand, type, name):
      1..121     +  rep_origin     RSF ori (fragment): Plasmids containing the RSF 1030 origin of replication can be propagated in E. coli cells that contain additional plasmids with compatible origins.
    123..215     +  CDS            lacI (fragment): lac repressor; lacI; The lac repressor binds to the lac operator to inhibit transcription in E. coli. This inhibition can be relieved by adding lactose or isopropyl-β-D-thiogalactopyranoside (IPTG).
    228..249     +  protein_bind   CAP binding site: CAP binding activates transcription in the presence of cAMP. E. coli catabolite activator protein
    264..294     +  promoter       lac promoter: promoter for the E. coli lac operon
    302..318     +  protein_bind   lac operator: The lac repressor binds to the lac operator to inhibit transcription in E. coli. This inhibition can be relieved by adding lactose or isopropyl-β-D-thiogalactopyranoside (IPTG). lac repressor encoded by lacI
    363..381     +  promoter       T3 promoter: promoter for bacteriophage T3 RNA polymerase
    409..635     +  promoter       RSV promoter: Rous sarcoma virus enhancer/promoter
    636..816     +  LTR            5' LTR (truncated): truncated 5' long terminal repeat (LTR) from HIV-1
    863..988     +  misc_feature   HIV-1 Ψ: packaging signal of human immunodeficiency virus type 1
    972..1335    +  CDS            HIV-1 gag (fragment): gag protein from human immunodeficiency virus 1; gag
   1481..1714    +  misc_feature   RRE: The Rev response element (RRE) of HIV-1 allows for Rev-dependent mRNA export from the nucleus to the cytoplasm.
   2091..2191    +  CDS            Rev (fragment): human immunodeficiency virus 1 (HIV-1) Rev protein; rev; enhances nuclear export of unspliced and incompletely spliced viral mRNAs
   2209..2326    +  misc_feature   cPPT/CTS: central polypurine tract and central termination sequence of HIV-1
   2335..2355    +  protein_bind   attB4: mutant version of attB; core recombination site for the Gateway® BP reaction BP Clonase™
   2416..2719    +  enhancer       CMV enhancer: human cytomegalovirus immediate early enhancer
   2720..2923    +  promoter       CMV promoter: human cytomegalovirus (CMV) immediate early promoter
   2945..2965    +  protein_bind   attB1: mutant version of attB; core recombination site for the Gateway® BP reaction BP Clonase™
   2981..3082    +  CDS            CYP2C18 (fragment): CP2CI_HUMAN - Experimental evidence at protein level: Swiss-Prot protein existence level 1. A cytochrome P450 monooxygenase involved in retinoid metabolism. Hydroxylates all trans-retinoic acid (atRA) to 4- hydroxyretinoate and may modulate atRA signaling and clearance. Mechanistically, uses molecular oxygen inserting one oxygen atom into a substrate, and reducing the second into a water molecule, with two electrons provided by NADPH via cytochrome P450 reductase (CPR; NADPH- ferrihemoprotein reductase). From Homo sapiens (Human).
   3125..3499    +  CDS            pyp: PYP_HALHA - Experimental evidence at protein level: Swiss-Prot protein existence level 1. Photoactive blue light protein. Probably functions as a photoreceptor for a negative phototaxis response. From Halorhodospira halophila (Ectothiorhodospira halophila).
   3480..3500    -  protein_bind   attB2: mutant version of attB; core recombination site for the Gateway® BP reaction BP Clonase™
   3510..3839    +  promoter       SV40 promoter: SV40 enhancer and early promoter
   3857..4072    +  CDS            TOMM70 (fragment): TOM70_HUMAN - Also known as KIAA0719, TOM70, TOMM70A. Experimental evidence at protein level: Swiss-Prot protein existence level 1. Acts as receptor of the preprotein translocase complex of the outer mitochondrial membrane (TOM complex). Recognizes and mediates the translocation of mitochondrial preproteins from the cytosol into the mitochondria in a chaperone dependent manner (PubMed:12526792). Mediates TBK1 and IRF3 activation induced by MAVS in response to Sendai virus infection and promotes host antiviral responses during virus infection (PubMed:20628368, PubMed:25609812). Upon Sendai viru
   4121..4141    -  protein_bind   attB3: mutant version of attB; core recombination site for the Gateway® BP reaction BP Clonase™
   4154..4742    +  misc_feature   WPRE: woodchuck hepatitis virus posttranscriptional regulatory element
   4773..5272    +  promoter       PGK promoter: mouse phosphoglycerate kinase 1 promoter
   5289..5888    +  CDS            PuroR: puromycin N-acetyltransferase; pac from Streptomyces alboniger; confers resistance to puromycin
   5878..5958    +  CDS            nef (fragment): NEF_HV1Z2 - Experimental evidence at protein level: Swiss-Prot protein existence level 1. Extracellular Nef protein targets CD4(+) T-lymphocytes for apoptosis by interacting with CXCR4 surface receptors. From Human immunodeficiency virus type 1 group M subtype D (isolate Z2/CDC-Z34) (HIV-1).
   5960..6193    +  LTR            3' LTR (ΔU3): self-inactivating 3' long terminal repeat (LTR) from HIV-1
   6265..6386    +  polyA_signal   SV40 poly(A) signal: SV40 polyadenylation signal
   6426..6561    +  rep_origin     SV40 ori: SV40 origin of replication
   6582..6600    -  promoter       T7 promoter: promoter for bacteriophage T7 RNA polymerase
   6608..6763    +  CDS            lacZα (fragment): LacZα fragment of β-galactosidase; lacZ fragment
   6768..7196    +  rep_origin     f1 ori (sequence partly withheld): f1 bacteriophage origin of replication; arrow indicates direction of (+) strand synthesis
   7249..7353    +  promoter       AmpR promoter: bla
   7354..8214    +  CDS            AmpR: β-lactamase; bla; confers resistance to ampicillin, carbenicillin, and related antibiotics
   8385..8973    +  rep_origin     ori: high-copy-number ColE1/pMB1/pBR322/pUC origin of replication
>Addgene plasmid #233604 | ER-mit RspA-splitFAST (lentiviral plasmid) | addgene full sequence | sequence record 468032 | Addgene NGS Result
TTCTTTCCTGCGTTATCCCCTGATTCTGTGGATAACCGTATTACCGCCTTTGAGTGAGCTGATACCGCTC
GCCGCAGCCGAACGACCGAGCGCAGCGAGTCAGTGAGCGAGGAAGCGGAAGAGCGCCCAATACGCAAACC
GCCTCTCCCCGCGCGTTGGCCGATTCATTAATGCAGCTGGCACGACAGGTTTCCCGACTGGAAAGCGGGC
AGTGAGCGCAACGCAATTAATGTGAGTTAGCTCACTCATTAGGCACCCCAGGCTTTACACTTTATGCTTC
CGGCTCGTATGTTGTGTGGAATTGTGAGCGGATAACAATTTCACACAGGAAACAGCTATGACCATGATTA
CGCCAAGCGCGCAATTAACCCTCACTAAAGGGAACAAAAGCTGGAGCTGCAAGCTTAATGTAGTCTTATG
CAATACTCTTGTAGTCTTGCAACATGGTAACGATGAGTTAGCAACATGCCTTACAAGGAGAGAAAAAGCA
CCGTGCATGCCGATTGGTGGAAGTAAGGTGGTACGATCGTGCCTTATTAGGAAGGCAACAGACGGGTCTG
ACATGGATTGGACGAACCACTGAATTGCCGCATTGCAGAGATATTGTATTTAAGTGCCTAGCTCGATACA
TAAACGGGTCTCTCTGGTTAGACCAGATCTGAGCCTGGGAGCTCTCTGGCTAACTAGGGAACCCACTGCT
TAAGCCTCAATAAAGCTTGCCTTGAGTGCTTCAAGTAGTGTGTGCCCGTCTGTTGTGTGACTCTGGTAAC
TAGAGATCCCTCAGACCCTTTTAGTCAGTGTGGAAAATCTCTAGCAGTGGCGCCCGAACAGGGACTTGAA
AGCGAAAGGGAAACCAGAGGAGCTCTCTCGACGCAGGACTCGGCTTGCTGAAGCGCGCACGGCAAGAGGC
GAGGGGCGGCGACTGGTGAGTACGCCAAAAATTTTGACTAGCGGAGGCTAGAAGGAGAGAGATGGGTGCG
AGAGCGTCAGTATTAAGCGGGGGAGAATTAGATCGCGATGGGAAAAAATTCGGTTAAGGCCAGGGGGAAA
GAAAAAATATAAATTAAAACATATAGTATGGGCAAGCAGGGAGCTAGAACGATTCGCAGTTAATCCTGGC
CTGTTAGAAACATCAGAAGGCTGTAGACAAATACTGGGACAGCTACAACCATCCCTTCAGACAGGATCAG
AAGAACTTAGATCATTATATAATACAGTAGCAACCCTCTATTGTGTGCATCAAAGGATAGAGATAAAAGA
CACCAAGGAAGCTTTAGACAAGATAGAGGAAGAGCAAAACAAAAGTAAGACCACCGCACAGCAAGCGGCC
GCTGATCTTCAGACCTGGAGGAGGAGATATGAGGGACAATTGGAGAAGTGAATTATATAAATATAAAGTA
GTAAAAATTGAACCATTAGGAGTAGCACCCACCAAGGCAAAGAGAAGAGTGGTGCAGAGAGAAAAAAGAG
CAGTGGGAATAGGAGCTTTGTTCCTTGGGTTCTTGGGAGCAGCAGGAAGCACTATGGGCGCAGCGTCAAT
GACGCTGACGGTACAGGCCAGACAATTATTGTCTGGTATAGTGCAGCAGCAGAACAATTTGCTGAGGGCT
ATTGAGGCGCAACAGCATCTGTTGCAACTCACAGTCTGGGGCATCAAGCAGCTCCAGGCAAGAATCCTGG
CTGTGGAAAGATACCTAAAGGATCAACAGCTCCTGGGGATTTGGGGTTGCTCTGGAAAACTCATTTGCAC
CACTGCTGTGCCTTGGAATGCTAGTTGGAGTAATAAATCTCTGGAACAGATTTGGAATCACACGACCTGG
ATGGAGTGGGACAGAGAAATTAACAATTACACAAGCTTAATACACTCCTTAATTGAAGAATCGCAAAACC
AGCAAGAAAAGAATGAACAAGAATTATTGGAATTAGATAAATGGGCAAGTTTGTGGAATTGGTTTAACAT
AACAAATTGGCTGTGGTATATAAAATTATTCATAATGATAGTAGGAGGCTTGGTAGGTTTAAGAATAGTT
TTTGCTGTACTTTCTATAGTGAATAGAGTTAGGCAGGGATATTCACCATTATCGTTTCAGACCCACCTCC
CAACCCCGAGGGGACCCGACAGGCCCGAAGGAATAGAAGAAGAAGGTGGAGAGAGAGACAGAGACAGATC
CATTCGATTAGTGAACGGATCTCGACGGTATCGCTAGCTTTTAAAAGAAAAGGGGGGATTGGGGGGTACA
GTGCAGGGGAAAGAATAGTAGACATAATAGCAACAGACATACAAACTAAAGAATTACAAAAACAAATTAC
AAAAATTCAAAATTTTACTAGTATCAACTTTGTATAGAAAAGTTGTAGTTATTAATAGTAATCAATTACG
GGGTCATTAGTTCATAGCCCATATATGGAGTTCCGCGTTACATAACTTACGGTAAATGGCCCGCCTGGCT
GACCGCCCAACGACCCCCGCCCATTGACGTCAATAATGACGTATGTTCCCATAGTAACGCCAATAGGGAC
TTTCCATTGACGTCAATGGGTGGAGTATTTACGGTAAACTGCCCACTTGGCAGTACATCAAGTGTATCAT
ATGCCAAGTACGCCCCCTATTGACGTCAATGACGGTAAATGGCCCGCCTGGCATTATGCCCAGTACATGA
CCTTATGGGACTTTCCTACTTGGCAGTACATCTACGTATTAGTCATCGCTATTACCATGGTGATGCGGTT
TTGGCAGTACATCAATGGGCGTGGATAGCGGTTTGACTCACGGGGATTTCCAAGTCTCCACCCCATTGAC
GTCAATGGGAGTTTGTTTTGGCACCAAAATCAACGGGACTTTCCAAAATGTCGTAACAACTCCGCCCCAT
TGACGCAAATGGGCGGTAGGCGTGTACGGTGGGAGGTCTATATAAGCAGAGCTGGTTTAGTGAACCGTCA
GATCCAAGTTTGTACAAAAAAGCAGGCTGGTACCGCCACCATGGACCCTGTGGTGGTGCTGGGGCTCTGT
CTCTCCTGTTTGCTTCTCCTTTCACTCTGGAAACAGAGCTATGGGGGAGGGTCTGGTGGATCTGGAGGAA
CCGATATCGTCTCCGGAGGAGGCGGCAGCGGCGGAGGGGGATCAATGGAGACCGTGAGATTCGGCGGCGA
CGACATCGAGAACAGCCTGGCCAAGATGGACGACAAGGCCCTGGACAAGCTGGCCTTCGGCGCCATCCAG
CTGGACGGCAACGGCAAGATCATCCACTACAACGCCGCCGAGGGCACCATCACCGGCAGAGACCCCAAGA
CCGTGATCGGCAAGAACTTCTTCACCGACGTGGCCCCCGGCACCCAGAGCAAGGAGTTCCAGGGCAGATT
CAAGGAGGGCGTGCAGAAGGGCGACCTGAACACCATGTTCGAGTGGATGATCCCCACCAGCAGAGGCCCC
ACCAAGGTGAAGGTGCACATGAAGAAGGCCATGACCTAACTCGAGTACCCAGCTTTCTTGTACAAAGTGG
CTGTGGAATGTGTGTCAGTTAGGGTGTGGAAAGTCCCCAGGCTCCCCAGCAGGCAGAAGTATGCAAAGCA
TGCATCTCAATTAGTCAGCAACCAGGTGTGGAAAGTCCCCAGGCTCCCCAGCAGGCAGAAGTATGCAAAG
CATGCATCTCAATTAGTCAGCAACCATAGTCCCGCCCCTAACTCCGCCCATCCCGCCCCTAACTCCGCCC
AGTTCCGCCCATTCTCCGCCCCATGGCTGACTAATTTTTTTTATTTATGCAGAGGCCGAGGCCGCCTCTG
CCTCTGAGCTATTCCAGAAGTAGTGAGGAGGCTTTTTTGGAGGCCTAGGCTTTTGCAAAAAGCTTCTAGA
GCCACCATGGCCGCCTCTAAACCTGTGGAGGCAGCGGTGGTCGCAGCCGCTGTACCGAGCTCCGGGAGTG
GGGTGGGCGGCGGCGGGACTGCGGGCCCGGGCACGGGGGGGCTGCCGCGATGGCAGCTGGCTCTGGCGGT
CGGGGCACCCCTGCTGCTGGGCGCGGGTGCCATATACCTGTGGAGTCGGCAGCAACGGCGCCGGGAGGCC
AGAGGCCGGGGCGGATCCGGCGACAGCTTCTGGATCTTCGTGAAGAGACTGTAACTGCAGCAACTTTATT
ATACATAGTTGATCAATTCCGATAATCAACCTCTGGATTACAAAATTTGTGAAAGATTGACTGGTATTCT
TAACTATGTTGCTCCTTTTACGCTATGTGGATACGCTGCTTTAATGCCTTTGTATCATGCTATTGCTTCC
CGTATGGCTTTCATTTTCTCCTCCTTGTATAAATCCTGGTTGCTGTCTCTTTATGAGGAGTTGTGGCCCG
TTGTCAGGCAACGTGGCGTGGTGTGCACTGTGTTTGCTGACGCAACCCCCACTGGTTGGGGCATTGCCAC
CACCTGTCAGCTCCTTTCCGGGACTTTCGCTTTCCCCCTCCCTATTGCCACGGCGGAACTCATCGCCGCC
TGCCTTGCCCGCTGCTGGACAGGGGCTCGGCTGTTGGGCACTGACAATTCCGTGGTGTTGTCGGGGAAGC
TGACGTCCTTTCCATGGCTGCTCGCCTGTGTTGCCACCTGGATTCTGCGCGGGACGTCCTTCTGCTACGT
CCCTTCGGCCCTCAATCCAGCGGACCTTCCTTCCCGCGGCCTGCTGCCGGCTCTGCGGCCTCTTCCGCGT
CTTCGCCTTCGCCCTCAGACGAGTCGGATCTCCCTTTGGGCCGCCTCCCCGCATCGGGAATTCCCGCGGT
TCGAATTCTACCGGGTAGGGGAGGCGCTTTTCCCAAGGCAGTCTGGAGCATGCGCTTTAGCAGCCCCGCT
GGGCACTTGGCGCTACACAAGTGGCCTCTGGCCTCGCACACATTCCACATCCACCGGTAGGCGCCAACCG
GCTCCGTTCTTTGGTGGCCCCTTCGCGCCACCTTCTACTCCTCCCCTAGTCAGGAAGTTCCCCCCCGCCC
CGCAGCTCGCGTCGTGCAGGACGTGACAAATGGAAGTAGCACGTCTCACTAGTCTCGTGCAGATGGACAG
CACCGCTGAGCAATGGAAGCGGGTAGGCCTTTGGGGCAGCGGCCAATAGCAGCTTTGCTCCTTCGCTTTC
TGGGCTCAGAGGCTGGGAAGGGGTGGGTCCGGGGGCGGGCTCAGGGGCGGGCTCAGGGGCGGGGCGGGCG
CCCGAAGGTCCTCCGGAGGCCCGGCATTCTGCACGCTTCAAAAGCGCACGTCTGCCGCGCTGTTCTCCTC
TTCCTCATCTCCGGGCCTTTCGACCTCACGTGGCCACCATGACCGAGTACAAGCCCACGGTGCGCCTCGC
CACCCGCGACGACGTCCCCAGGGCCGTACGCACCCTCGCCGCCGCGTTCGCCGACTACCCCGCCACGCGC
CACACCGTCGATCCGGACCGCCACATCGAGCGGGTCACCGAGCTGCAAGAACTCTTCCTCACGCGCGTCG
GGCTCGACATCGGCAAGGTGTGGGTCGCGGACGACGGCGCCGCGGTGGCGGTCTGGACCACGCCGGAGAG
CGTCGAAGCGGGGGCGGTGTTCGCCGAGATCGGCCCGCGCATGGCCGAGTTGAGCGGTTCCCGGCTGGCC
GCGCAGCAACAGATGGAAGGCCTCCTGGCGCCGCACCGGCCCAAGGAGCCCGCGTGGTTCCTGGCCACCG
TCGGCGTCTCGCCCGACCACCAGGGCAAGGGTCTGGGCAGCGCCGTCGTGCTCCCCGGAGTGGAGGCGGC
CGAGCGCGCCGGGGTGCCCGCCTTCCTGGAGACCTCCGCGCCCCGCAACCTCCCCTTCTACGAGCGGCTC
GGCTTCACCGTCACCGCCGACGTCGAGGTGCCCGAAGGACCGCGCACCTGGTGCATGACCCGCAAGCCCG
GTGCCTGAGGTACCTTTAAGACCAATGACTTACAAGGCAGCTGTAGATCTTAGCCACTTTTTAAAAGAAA
AGGGGGGACTGGAAGGGCTAATTCACTCCCAACGAAGACAAGATCTGCTTTTTGCTTGTACTGGGTCTCT
CTGGTTAGACCAGATCTGAGCCTGGGAGCTCTCTGGCTAACTAGGGAACCCACTGCTTAAGCCTCAATAA
AGCTTGCCTTGAGTGCTTCAAGTAGTGTGTGCCCGTCTGTTGTGTGACTCTGGTAACTAGAGATCCCTCA
GACCCTTTTAGTCAGTGTGGAAAATCTCTAGCAGTAGTAGTTCATGTCATCTTATTATTCAGTATTTATA
ACTTGCAAAGAAATGAATATCAGAGAGTGAGAGGAACTTGTTTATTGCAGCTTATAATGGTTACAAATAA
AGCAATAGCATCACAAATTTCACAAATAAAGCATTTTTTTCACTGCATTCTAGTTGTGGTTTGTCCAAAC
TCATCAATGTATCTTATCATGTCTGGCTCTAGCTATCCCGCCCCTAACTCCGCCCATCCCGCCCCTAACT
CCGCCCAGTTCCGCCCATTCTCCGCCCCATGGCTGACTAATTTTTTTTATTTATGCAGAGGCCGAGGCCG
CCTCGGCCTCTGAGCTATTCCAGAAGTAGTGAGGAGGCTTTTTTGGAGGCCTAGGGACGTACCCAATTCG
CCCTATAGTGAGTCGTATTACGCGCGCTCACTGGCCGTCGTTTTACAACGTCGTGACTGGGAAAACCCTG
GCGTTACCCAACTTAATCGCCTTGCAGCACATCCCCCTTTCGCCAGCTGGCGTAATAGCGAAGAGGCCCG
CACCGATCGCCCTTCCCAACAGTTGCGCAGCCTGAATGGCGAATGGG
[124 nt withheld, positions 6768-6891]
C
[91 nt withheld, positions 6893-6983]
A
[49 nt withheld, positions 6985-7033]
CCTTTGACGTTGGAGTCCACGTTCTTT
[37 nt withheld, positions 7061-7097]
ACCCTATCTCGGTCTATTCTTTTGATTTATAAGGGATTTTGCCGATTTCGGCCTATTGGTTAAAAAATGA
GCTGATTTAACAAAAATTTAACGCGAATTTTAACAAAATATTAACGCTTACAATTTAGGTGGCACTTTTC
GGGGAAATGTGCGCGGAACCCCTATTTGTTTATTTTTCTAAATACATTCAAATATGTATCCGCTCATGAG
ACAATAACCCTGATAAATGCTTCAATAATATTGAAAAAGGAAGAGTATGAGTATTCAACATTTCCGTGTC
GCCCTTATTCCCTTTTTTGCGGCATTTTGCCTTCCTGTTTTTGCTCACCCAGAAACGCTGGTGAAAGTAA
AAGATGCTGAAGATCAGTTGGGTGCACGAGTGGGTTACATCGAACTGGATCTCAACAGCGGTAAGATCCT
TGAGAGTTTTCGCCCCGAAGAACGTTTTCCAATGATGAGCACTTTTAAAGTTCTGCTATGTGGCGCGGTA
TTATCCCGTATTGACGCCGGGCAAGAGCAACTCGGTCGCCGCATACACTATTCTCAGAATGACTTGGTTG
AGTACTCACCAGTCACAGAAAAGCATCTTACGGATGGCATGACAGTAAGAGAATTATGCAGTGCTGCCAT
AACCATGAGTGATAACACTGCGGCCAACTTACTTCTGACAACGATCGGAGGACCGAAGGAGCTAACCGCT
TTTTTGCACAACATGGGGGATCATGTAACTCGCCTTGATCGTTGGGAACCGGAGCTGAATGAAGCCATAC
CAAACGACGAGCGTGACACCACGATGCCTGTAGCAATGGCAACAACGTTGCGCAAACTATTAACTGGCGA
ACTACTTACTCTAGCTTCCCGGCAACAATTAATAGACTGGATGGAGGCGGATAAAGTTGCAGGACCACTT
CTGCGCTCGGCCCTTCCGGCTGGCTGGTTTATTGCTGATAAATCTGGAGCCGGTGAGCGTGGGTCTCGCG
GTATCATTGCAGCACTGGGGCCAGATGGTAAGCCCTCCCGTATCGTAGTTATCTACACGACGGGGAGTCA
GGCAACTATGGATGAACGAAATAGACAGATCGCTGAGATAGGTGCCTCACTGATTAAGCATTGGTAACTG
TCAGACCAAGTTTACTCATATATACTTTAGATTGATTTAAAACTTCATTTTTAATTTAAAAGGATCTAGG
TGAAGATCCTTTTTGATAATCTCATGACCAAAATCCCTTAACGTGAGTTTTCGTTCCACTGAGCGTCAGA
CCCCGTAGAAAAGATCAAAGGATCTTCTTGAGATCCTTTTTTTCTGCGCGTAATCTGCTGCTTGCAAACA
AAAAAACCACCGCTACCAGCGGTGGTTTGTTTGCCGGATCAAGAGCTACCAACTCTTTTTCCGAAGGTAA
CTGGCTTCAGCAGAGCGCAGATACCAAATACTGTTCTTCTAGTGTAGCCGTAGTTAGGCCACCACTTCAA
GAACTCTGTAGCACCGCCTACATACCTCGCTCTGCTAATCCTGTTACCAGTGGCTGCTGCCAGTGGCGAT
AAGTCGTGTCTTACCGGGTTGGACTCAAGACGATAGTTACCGGATAAGGCGCAGCGGTCGGGCTGAACGG
GGGGTTCGTGCACACAGCCCAGCTTGGAGCGAACGACCTACACCGAACTGAGATACCTACAGCGTGAGCT
ATGAGAAAGCGCCACGCTTCCCGAAGAGAGAAAGGCGGACAGGTATCCGGTAAGCGGCAGGGTCGGAACA
GGAGAGCGCACGAGGGAGCTTCCAGGGGGAAACGCCTGGTATCTTTATAGTCCTGTCGGGTTTCGCCACC
TCTGACTTGAGCGTCGATTTTTGTGATGCTCGTCAGGGGGGCGGAGCCTATGGAAAAACGCCAGCAACGC
GGCCTTTTTACGGTTCCTGGCCTTTTGCTGGCCTTTTGCTCACATG
