>Addgene plasmid #233604 | ER-mit RspA-splitFAST (lentiviral plasmid) | depositor partial sequence | sequence record 468257 | ER-RspA-NFAST
ATGGACCCTGTGGTGGTGCTGGGGCTCTGTCTCTCCTGTTTGCTTCTCCTTTCACTCTGGAAACAGAGCT
ATGGGGGAGGGTCTGGTGGATCTGGAGGAACCGATATCGTCTCCGGAGGAGGCGGCAGCGGCGGAGGGGG
ATCAATGGAGACCGTGAGATTCGGCGGCGACGACATCGAGAACAGCCTGGCCAAGATGGACGACAAGGCC
CTGGACAAGCTGGCCTTCGGCGCCATCCAGCTGGACGGCAACGGCAAGATCATCCACTACAACGCCGCCG
AGGGCACCATCACCGGCAGAGACCCCAAGACCGTGATCGGCAAGAACTTCTTCACCGACGTGGCCCCCGG
CACCCAGAGCAAGGAGTTCCAGGGCAGATTCAAGGAGGGCGTGCAGAAGGGCGACCTGAACACCATGTTC
GAGTGGATGATCCCCACCAGCAGAGGCCCCACCAAGGTGAAGGTGCACATGAAGAAGGCCATGACCTAA
