>Addgene plasmid #233604 | ER-mit RspA-splitFAST (lentiviral plasmid) | depositor partial sequence | sequence record 468258 | OMM-RspA-CFAST
ATGGCCGCCTCTAAACCTGTGGAGGCAGCGGTGGTCGCAGCCGCTGTACCGAGCTCCGGGAGTGGGGTGG
GCGGCGGCGGGACTGCGGGCCCGGGCACGGGGGGGCTGCCGCGATGGCAGCTGGCTCTGGCGGTCGGGGC
ACCCCTGCTGCTGGGCGCGGGTGCCATATACCTGTGGAGTCGGCAGCAACGGCGCCGGGAGGCCAGAGGC
CGGGGCGGATCCGGCGACAGCTTCTGGATCTTCGTGAAGAGACTGTAA
